Addgene plasmid #70942: pFOSGE_COF2G12
Purpose: Gateway entry clone
Depositing lab: Alexander Stark. Depositing organization: Research Institute of Molecular Pathology (IMP). Publication: Transcriptional regulators form diverse groups with context-dependent regulatory functions. Stampfel G, Kazmar T, Frank O, Wienerroither S, Reiter F, Stark A. Nature. 2015 Nov 9. doi: 10.1038/nature15545. PubMed 26550828.
Backbone
  Vector backbone: pDONR221
  Backbone manufacturer: Invitrogen
  Backbone size w/o insert (bp): 4762
  Vector type: Gateway entry vector
Growth in bacteria
  Bacterial resistance: Kanamycin, 50 μg/mL
  Growth temperature: 37°C
  Growth strain: DH5alpha
  Copy number: High Copy
Gene/Insert
  Gene/Insert name: Su(z)12 (alt names: FBgn0020887; CG8013, FBtr0074917)
  Species: D. melanogaster (fly)
  Insert size (bp): 2700
  Entrez Gene: Su(z)12 (a.k.a. Dmel_CG8013, CG8013, Dmel\CG8013, SU(Z)12, SUZ12, Su(Z)12, Su(z), Su(z)[12], Suz(12), Suz12, l(3)76BDo, su(z)12)
  Cloning method: Gateway Cloning
  Sequencing primers: 5′ M13-F20; 3′ M13R
Terms and licenses: Academic/Nonprofit Terms; Industry Terms: Not Available to Industry
How to cite: pFOSGE_COF2G12 was a gift from Alexander Stark (Addgene plasmid # 70942 ; http://n2t.net/addgene:70942 ; RRID:Addgene_70942)
