[The description below was written by a language model from this plasmid's Addgene catalogue record.]
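Description:
pFOSGE_COF2G12 is a Gateway entry clone built on the pDONR221 donor backbone, carrying the Drosophila melanogaster gene Su(z)12 (CG8013) as an insert of about 2.7 kb. It is a bacterial cloning plasmid rather than an expression vector. It is maintained at high copy in E. coli under kanamycin selection. The record names no promoter, tag or reporter associated with the insert, which fits the usual role of an entry clone as a promoterless shuttle for a coding sequence. No feature table is provided, so the exact boundaries of the insert, the presence or absence of a stop codon, and the precise transcript isoform beyond the listed FlyBase transcript identifier cannot be confirmed from the record.

The insert was introduced by Gateway cloning. In pDONR221 this normally means a BP recombination that replaces the donor cassette with the gene of interest and leaves it flanked by attL sites. Those sites allow the open reading frame to be moved by LR recombination into any compatible destination vector, which then supplies the promoter, fusion tags or DNA-binding domains needed for a given assay. M13 forward and reverse priming sites flanking the recombination region are listed for sequence verification of the insert.

Su(z)12 encodes a core Polycomb-group protein, a subunit of the PRC2 histone methyltransferase complex involved in transcriptional repression. The associated publication concerns the context-dependent regulatory functions of transcriptional regulators. This suggests the clone belongs to a collection of fly transcription factor and cofactor ORFs intended for transfer into expression vectors for functional testing, though the record itself states the purpose only as a Gateway entry clone.
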