>Addgene plasmid #70942 | pFOSGE_COF2G12 | depositor partial sequence | sequence record 126884 | insert
ATGGCCCCAGCGAAAAAACGCGAAAAAGACAGTAATCCGGATGGTTCTGCCGCAAATGGCATTATTGGCC
TCACCCATGGAGCACCGGACGCGAGCAATGCTGGCTCTACTGTACCGCCGACGGCCGAGGGTCAGGTCAA
ACTCAATGGCCACCAGCAGGAGCAGGAACTCTTTTTGCAGGCCTTTGAGAAGCCCACGCAGATCTATCGC
TACCTGCGCAATCGACACGAGACAAACCCCATCTTCCTCAACCGCACGCTCAGCTACATGAAGGAACGGA
TGTCGCGGAACAACAAGAAGCGGATCAGCTTCCAGGTAAACTCCATGCTGGAGAGCATAACACAAAAGTC
GGAGGCGGTGAGCCAGAACTACCTGCACGTCATCTACGATTCGCTGCACGAGAAGTTGCCGGCGAGGTTG
GACAACGAGTCTGGCGAGGATTTGCTGCAGGAGCAGCTGCTCTGCGAAGCGGGCGAGTCTGTGAGTGTGG
AGACAACGCTGTACAAGATCACACGCAGCAAGCGAAAGGACAGCACGCTGGACTTTCAGGAGCTGCTCAG
CAAGTGCTCGCAGATCGTGTACAACCCAAAGGATCGTGTGGGAGAACATGCCACCATCAGCATTCCTCTC
CAGACGATGCGCCCAATGGGTGAGCAGCACACACTGTACAAGCTGCTATTTCGCATCAAGGTGCTGTCGC
CAAGTACGTGCAATGATGAGAATGCAGAAACTCCACCGAACAAGCGGTCGCGTCCAAATGAGAAAATGTT
CGGATCGGAACTGATATTGTACGAGAAGTCCAGCGGATTCATAACCGAAGGCGAGTACGAGGCCATGCTG
CAGCCTCTTAATTCCACCAGCATCAAGTCCTTCTCACCAAAGAAATGCACATGGGAAACGATGCCGGATA
GCTACATTCCACTCTCGTTGACCTACGACGTCTACCAGCAGAGTCCCATGCTCAAGTTCCATCTGACGCT
ATCCAATGAGCAGCTGCCCGAGATGATTTCCGCTCCGGAGCTGCAGCGTTATGTCCAGCATCTGGATGCG
GTGGCCGAGATGAACTACAACAACAATAACTACAATAATAACAACAACTGCAGCGGATTAAAGAATGGTA
GTGGCGGAGGCAACAGCACGGTGTGCAAGACCACACCGGAGCACATTCAGATCGTGTACAACTTCATGTA
CAGCAATAATACCCGTCAGCAGACGGAGTACACCCAGGAGCTGAACTGCCCGTGGTGCGGCCTGGACTGC
CTGCGTCTCTACGCCCTGCTGAAGCATCTAAAGCTTTGCCACGCCCGCTTCAACTTCACCTACCAGCCGG
CTGGAAGTGGAGCTCGCATAGATGTTACCATCAATGATGCGTACGACGGCTCGTATGCCGGATCGCCCTA
CGACTTGGCCGGTCCATCTGGCTCCTCGTTTGCCCGCACCTGCGGCCCCGTGCGACGCACCTCGGTCACC
AGTCTGATGGTGTGCCGGCCCAGGCGGCAGAAGACCTGCCTGGACGAATTCCTGGAGCTGGACGAGGACG
AGATTAGCAACCAGCGGTCGTACATTACCGGTCACAACAGACTCTACCATCACACGGAGACTTGCCTACC
CGTGCATCCCAAAGAGCTGGACATCGACTCCGAGGGCGAGAGCGATCCGCTGTGGCTGCGCCAGAAGACC
ATCCAGATGATCGACGAGTTTTCCGACGTGAACGAGGGTGAAAAGGAGTTGATGAAGCTGTGGAACCTGC
ACGTGATGCGTCACGGCTTTGTGGGCGATTGCCAGCTGCCGATCGCCTGCGAAATGTTCCTCGACGCCAA
AGGCACTGAGATTGTGCGCAAGAATCTCTATCGCAACTTCATCCTGCATATGTGTTCGCTCTTCGACTAC
GGACTGATTGCGGCCGAGACGGTCTACAAGACCGTACAGAAGCTTCAGGGTCTGCTCAGCAAGTACGCCG
CCGGCCAGGAGCTGATGCAGCGGCAGCGCGAGGAGCAACTGAAGTATTGGTTGGATGTGGGCATGCACAA
GAAGCAGGAAGACCCCAAGACACTCAAGTCACCCCAAAAGCCAGCACCGCCCGCAGACCAAGCATCTACC
TCATCCGCATCCACCTCTGGAAGTGGTTCGGGGTCCAGCTCAATGCAGCCACCCAAACGAATGCCGGCTC
ATTTGAAACGAGGCAGCGCAGCGTCCTCCCCGGGCGTCCAGAGCAAGGGCACTGAAAATGGCACCAACGG
CAGCAACAGCAGCAGCAGCAACAGCAAGAACGTGGCCAAGAAGAGCGCCGACCAGCCGCTTAGCACCCTG
GCTAACACAAGGGAGCGACGCTCGGAGTATGGCCAGAAACGCAATGTCAGCGGATCGCGACTGGCGGCCA
CACCAGCATCGAAGCGCAAGCTGAGCTCCAAAGATAATACAGTGCTTAACAAGCGGCAGCGTTACAGCGA
CGGAAGTCCCGGGACCGGGATCGGAAATGGACACGGAGGCGGAAGTGGAAGCGGAGCCAACCGCAACAAA
AGCAATAACCATTCACTGCCAGCAACCAGTAACAACGCCAGTAGCAGCAGCAGCAACAGCAAACGAGCGA
TTGCCCGGCGTCGCTCCACATCGGAGAGGACCAAGGCGAGCGGATCGACGGGAGGAGGAGCTGGTGGCGT
CCGCACCAGGCTATCGGTGCCGGCCAAGTATGAGAGGCGC
