>Addgene plasmid #70942 | pFOSGE_COF2G12 | addgene partial sequence | sequence record 130411 | M13-Rev 5'-CAGGAAACAGCTATGACC-3'
ATAATGATTTTATTTTGACTGATAGTGACCTGTTCGTTGCAACAAATTGATAAGCAATGCTTTCTTATAA
TGCCAACTTTGTACAAGAAAGCTGGGTCGCGCCTCTCATACTTGGCCGGCACCGATAGCCTGGTGCGGAC
GCCACCAGCTCCTCCTCCCGTCGATCCGCTCGCCTTGGTCCTCTCCGATGTGGAGCGACGCCGGGCAATC
GCTCGTTTGCTGTTGCTGCTGCTGCTACTGGCGTTGTTACTGGTTGCTGGCAGTGAATGGTTATTGCTTT
TGTTGCGGTTGGCTCCGCTTCCACTTCCGCCTCCGTGTCCATTTCCGATCCCGGTCCCGGGACTTCCGTC
GCTGTAACGCTGCCGCTTGTTAAGCACTGTATTATCTTTGGAGCTCAGCTTGCGCTTCGATGCTGGTGTG
GCCGCCAGTCGCGATCCGCTGACATTGCGTTTCTGGCCATACTCCGAGCGTCGCTCCCTTGTGTTAGCCA
GGGTGCTAAGCGGCTGGTCGGCGCTCTTCTTGGCCACGTTCTTGCTGTTGCTGCTGCTGCTGTTGCTGCC
GTTGGTGCCATTTTCAGTGCCCTTGCTCTGGACGCCCGGGGAGGACGCTGCGCTGCCTCGTTTCAAATGA
GCCGGCATTCGTTTGGGTGGCTGCATTGAGCTGGACCCCGAACCACTTCCAGAGGTGGATGCGGATGAGG
TAGATGCTTGGTCTGCGGGCGGTGCTGGCTTTTGGGGTGACTTGAGTGTC
